Addgene plasmid #237124: NRF2-SmBiT Fusion Vector
Purpose: Express NRF2- SmBiT Fusion Protein in Mammalian Cells under a CMV promoter
Depositing lab: Promega Corporation.
Backbone
  Vector backbone: pFC220K SmBiT CMV-BlastFlexi Vector
  Vector type: Mammalian Expression
  Selectable markers: Blasticidin
Growth in bacteria
  Bacterial resistance: Kanamycin, 50 μg/mL
  Growth temperature: 37°C
  Growth strain: DH5alpha
  Copy number: High Copy
Gene/Insert
  Gene/Insert name: NRF2
  Species: H. sapiens (human)
  Mutation: None
  Entrez Gene: NFE2L2 (a.k.a. HEBP1, IMDDHH, NRF2, Nrf-2)
  Promoter: CMV
  Tag / fusion protein: SmBiT (C terminal on backbone)
  Cloning method: Other
Terms and licenses: Academic/Nonprofit Terms; Industry Terms
How to cite: NRF2-SmBiT Fusion Vector was a gift from Promega Corporation (Addgene plasmid # 237124)
