[The description below was written by a language model from this plasmid's Addgene catalogue record and pLannotate feature annotations shown in this document.]
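Description:
NRF2-SmBiT Fusion Vector is a mammalian expression plasmid of about 7.5 kb built on the pFC220K SmBiT CMV-Blast Flexi backbone. It expresses human NRF2 (NFE2L2, no mutations recorded) with a C-terminal SmBiT tag supplied by the backbone. In bacteria it is maintained at high copy by a ColE1/pUC-type origin and selected with kanamycin through a neo/nptII coding sequence driven by the synthetic EM7 bacterial promoter. For selecting transfected mammalian cells, an SV40 early promoter drives a blasticidin S deaminase (BSD) gene, which spans the numbering origin of the circular sequence and is followed by a synthetic poly(A) signal.

The expression cassette consists of the CMV immediate-early enhancer and promoter, a chimeric β-globin/immunoglobulin intron that promotes efficient mRNA processing, and a T7 promoter just upstream of the NFE2L2 open reading frame, which could support in vitro transcription. An SV40 polyadenylation signal lies downstream in the table. The SmBiT peptide itself was not called by the annotation software. It presumably sits in the short region after the NRF2 coding sequence, where only fragmentary matches (an MCS remnant and a solubility-tag fragment) were detected. Other annotated elements are a single loxP site, further SV40 promoter and poly(A) fragments, and an RNA-OUT match, and the record does not explain their roles.

SmBiT is the small peptide subunit of the split NanoLuc (NanoBiT) luciferase system and has low intrinsic affinity for the larger LgBiT subunit. A construct like this is typically co-expressed with a LgBiT-tagged partner so that luminescence reports protein–protein interaction in live cells. The record names no specific partner and states the purpose only as expression of the fusion protein.
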