Features (pLannotate 1.2.2; 20 found; start..end, strand, type, name):
     98..146     +  polyA_signal   poly(A) signal: synthetic polyadenylation signal
    272..860     +  rep_origin     ori: high-copy-number ColE1/pMB1/pBR322/pUC origin of replication
   1021..1812    -  CDS            neo: KKA2_KLEPN - Also known as kan, nptII. Experimental evidence at protein level: Swiss-Prot protein existence level 1. Resistance to kanamycin, neomycin, paromomycin, ribostamycin, butirosin and gentamicin B. From Klebsiella pneumoniae.
   1844..1891    -  promoter       EM7 promoter: synthetic bacterial promoter&nbsp
   1901..1934    -  protein_bind   loxP: Cre-mediated recombination occurs in the 8-bp core sequence (GCATACAT). Cre recombinase
   1958..2026    +  CDS            large T antigen (fragment): large T antigen from SV40 (simian virus 40)
   2049..2170    +  polyA_signal   SV40 poly(A) signal: SV40 polyadenylation signal
   2196..2223    -  CDS            SET1 (fragment): solubility-enhancement tag derived from T7 phage gene 10B
   2219..2248    -  misc_feature   MCS (fragment): pUC18/19 multiple cloning site
   2347..4161    -  CDS            NFE2L2: NF2L2_HUMAN - Also known as NRF2 From Homo sapiens (Human).
   4175..4193    -  promoter       T7 promoter: promoter for bacteriophage T7 RNA polymerase
   4237..4369    -  intron         chimeric intron: chimera between introns from human β-globin and immunoglobulin heavy chain genes
   4508..4707    -  promoter       CMV promoter: human cytomegalovirus (CMV) immediate early promoter
   4709..5074    -  enhancer       CMV enhancer: human cytomegalovirus immediate early enhancer
   5139..5222    +  CDS            large T antigen (fragment): large T antigen from SV40 (simian virus 40)
   5245..5326    +  polyA_signal   SV40 poly(A) signal: SV40 polyadenylation signal
   5405..5565    +  promoter       SV40 promoter (fragment): SV40 enhancer and early promoter
   6779..6848    +  ncRNA          RNA-OUT: Accession: RF00240 - RNA-OUT
   6904..7100    +  promoter       SV40 promoter: SV40 early promoter
   7131..74      +  CDS            BSD (across the origin): blasticidin S deaminase; Aspergillus terreus BSD; confers resistance to blasticidin
>Addgene plasmid #237124 | NRF2-SmBiT Fusion Vector | addgene full sequence | sequence record 474708 | Addgene NGS Result
AGGACAGTGATGGACAGCCGACGGCAGTTGGGATTCGTGAATTGCTGCCCTCTGGTTATGTGTGGGAGGG
CTAAACTCTAGCCATCACGATGGCCGCAATAAAATATCTTTATTTTCATTACATCTGTGTGTTGGTTTTT
TGTGTGACGATTCCGGACTATAAAAGGATCTAGGTGAAGATCCTTTTTGATAATCTCATGACCAAAATCC
CTTAACGTGAGTTTTCGTTCCACTGAGCGTCAGACCCCGTAGAAAAGATCAAAGGATCTTCTTGAAATCC
TTTTTTTCTGCGCGTAATCTGCTGCTTGCAAACAAAAAAACCACCGCTACCAGCGGTGGTTTGTTTGCCG
GATCAAGAGCTACCAACTCTTTTTCCGAAGGTAACTGGCTTCAGCAGAGCGCAGATACCAAATACTGTCC
TTCTAGTGTAGCCGTAGTTAGGCCACCACTTCAAGAACTCTGTAGCACCGCCTACATACCTCGCTCTGCT
AATCCTGTTACCAGTGGCTGCTGCCAGTGGCGATAAGTCGTGTCTTACCGGGTTGGACTCAAGACGATAG
TTACCGGATAAGGCGCAGCGGTCGGGCTGAACGGGGGGTTCGTGCACACAGCCCAGCTTGGAGCGAACGA
CCTACACCGAACTGAGATACCTACAGCGTGAGCTATGAGAAAGCGCCACGCTTCCCGAAGGGAGAAAGGC
GGACAGGTATCCGGTAAGCGGCAGGGTCGGAACAGGAGAGCGCACGAGGGAGCTTCCAGGGGGAAACGCC
TGGTATCTTTATAGTCCTGTCGGGTTTCGCCACCTCTGACTTGAGCGTCGATTTTTGTGATGCTCGTCAG
GGGGGCGGAGCCTATGGAAAAACGCCAGCAACGCGGCCTTTTTACGGTTCCTGGCCTTTTGCTGGCCTTT
TGCTCACATGTTCTTTCCTGCGTTATCCCCTGATTCTGTGGATAACCGTATTACCGCCTTTGAGTGAGCT
GATACCGGTTGGGCGTCGCTTGGTCGGTCATTTCGAATCAGAAGAACTCGTCAAGAAGGCGATAGAAGGC
GATGCGCTGCGAATCGGGAGCGGCGATACCGTAAAGCACGAGGAAGCGGTCAGCCCATTCGCCGCCAAGC
TCTTCAGCAATATCACGGGTAGCCAACGCTATGTCCTGATAGCGGTCCGCCACACCCAGCCGGCCACAGT
CGATGAATCCAGAAAAGCGGCCATTTTCCACCATGATATTCGGCAAGCAGGCATCGCCATGGGTCACGAC
GAGATCCTCGCCGTCGGGCATGCGCGCCTTGAGCCTGGCGAACAGTTCGGCTGGCGCGAGCCCCTGATGC
TCTTCGTCCAGATCATCCTGATCGACAAGACCGGCTTCCATCCGAGTACGTGCTCGCTCGATGCGATGTT
TCGCTTGGTGGTCGAATGGGCAGGTAGCCGGATCAAGCGTATGCAGCCGCCGCATTGCATCAGCCATGAT
GGATACTTTCTCGGCAGGAGCAAGGTGAGATGACAGGAGATCCTGCCCCGGCACTTCGCCCAATAGCAGC
CAGTCCCTTCCCGCTTCAGTGACAACGTCGAGCACAGCTGCGCAAGGAACGCCCGTCGTGGCCAGCCACG
ATAGCCGCGCTGCCTCGTCCTGCAGTTCATTCAGGGCACCGGACAGGTCGGTCTTGACAAAAAGAACCGG
GCGCCCCTGCGCTGACAGCCGGAACACGGCGGCATCAGAGCAGCCGATTGTCTGTTGTGCCCAGTCATAG
CCGAATAGCCTCTCCACCCAAGCGGCCGGAGAACCTGCGTGCAATCCATCTTGTTCAATCATGATCTGCC
TCCTGGGTTTAGTTCCTCACCTTGTCGTATTATACTATGCCGATATACTATGCCGATGATTAATTGTCAA
CAGTGGATCCATAACTTCGTATAATGTATGCTATACGAAGTTATATTAGAATTCTTAATTAAGATTTTAC
CACATTTGTAGAGGTTTTACTTGCTTAAAAAAACCTCCCACATCTCCCCCTGAACCTGAAACATAAAATG
AATGCAATTGTTGTTGTTAACTTGTTTATTGCAGCTTATAATGGTTACAAATAAAGCAATAGCATCACAA
ATTTCACAAATAAAGCATTTTTTTCACTGCATTCTAGTTGTGGTTTGTCCAAACTCATCAATGTATCTTA
TCATGTCTGCTCGAAGCGGCCTTGCTCAGCGGTGGCAGCAGCCAAATCAGCTTGCATGCCTGCAGGTCGA
CTCTAGAGTCGCGGCCTTACAGAATCTCCTCGAACAGCCGGTAGCCGGTCACACCGCTCGAGCCTCCACC
TCCGCTCCCGCCACCACCTGAACTGCCTTGAGAAACGTTTTTCTTAACATCTGGCTTCTTACTTTTGGGA
ACAAGGAAAACATTGCCATCTCTTGTTTGCTGCAGGGAGTATTCACTAGGAGAATAAGGTTTTCCATCTT
CATCACGTAGCATGCTGAAAACTTCGAGATATAAGGTGCTGAGTTGTTTTTTCAGTAGGTGAAGGCTTTT
GTCATTTTCTCCTTTTTCTTTGAGCAATTTTTCTTTTTCATCTTTCAAATGATCTAAATCTTGCTCTAGT
TCTACTATATTTTCCAGTTTTCTTTTTCTGCAATTCTGAGCAGCCACTTTATTCTTACCCCTCCTACGTA
TATCCCGAATTAATGCAAGTTGAGCTTCATTGAACTGCTCTTTGGACATCATTTCGTTGAAGTCAACAAC
AGGGAGGTTAATGATTTTTTCTACAGGGAATGGGATATGGAGAGCTTTTGCCCTAAGTTCATCTCTTGTG
AGATGAGCCTCCAAGCGGCTTGAATGTTTGTCTTTTGTGAATGGGGTTTTCCGATGACCAGGACTTACAG
GCAATTCTTTCTCTGGTGTGTTCTCACATTGGGCATCATGCACGTGAGTGCTCTGCCCCTGAGATGGTGA
CAAGGGTTGTACCATATCCCCAGAAGAATGTACTGGTGTTTTAGGACCATTCTGTTTGACACTTCCAGGG
GCACTATCTAGCTCTTCCACTTCAGAATCACTGAGGCCAAGTAGTGTGTCTCCATAGCTGGAAGATTCCA
CTGAGTGTTCTGGTGATGCCACACTGGGACTTGTGTTTAGTGAAATGCCGGAGTCAGAATCATTGAATTC
TGCTGTGCTTTCAGGGTGGTTTTGGTTGAAAGCTTTGCAAAGTGATAGATCAGAAACATCAATGGGCCCA
TTTAGAAGTTCAGAGAGTGAATGGCTTAAAGTAGCAGGTGAGGGCATGCTGTTGCTGATACTGGGCTCAG
CTATGAAAGCAGAATAAAATTCATCACCAAAATCTGTGTTGACTGTGGCATCTGAATTTAATGAGTTCAC
TGTCAACTGGTTGGGGTCTTCTGTGGAGAGGATGCTGCTGAAGGAATCCTCAAAAGCATTAAGAAAATGT
GGACTACAGTTACCTACTTCTTTTTCCATTGAGGGTATAGATGAGTAAAAATGATAATTGTCAACTTCTG
TCAGTTTGGCTTCTGGACTTGGAACCATGGTAGTCTCAACCAGCTTGTCATTTTCAATATTAAGACACTG
TAACTCAGGAATGGATAATAGCTCCTCCCAAACTTGCTCAATGTCCTGTTGCATACCGTCTAAATCAACA
GGGGCTACCTGAGCAACAGAAGTTTCAGGTGACTGAGCCTGATTAGTAGCAATGAAGACTGGGCTCTCGA
TGTGACCGGGAATATCAGGAACAAGTGACTGAAACGTAGCCGAAGAAACCTCATTGTCATCTACAAACGG
GAATGTCTGCGCCAAAAGCTGCATGCAGTCATCAAAGTACAAAGCATCTGATTTGGGAATGTGGGCAACC
TGGGAGTAGTTGGCAGATCCACTGGTTTCTGACTGGATGTGCTGGGCTGGCTGAATTGGGAGAAATTCAC
CTGTCTCTTCATCTAGTTGTAACTGAGCGAAAAAGGCTTTCTCTTGCTCCTTTTGGAGTTGTTCTTGTCT
TTCCTTTTCAAGTTTTTTCTGTTTTTCCAGCTCATACTCTTTCCGTCGCTGACTGAAGTCAAATACTTCT
CGACTTACTCCAAGATCTATATCTTGCCTCCAAAGTATGTCAATCAAATCCATGTCCTGCTGGGACGGGA
GTCCCGGCGGCGGCAGCTCCAAGTCCATCATGGCGATCGCTAGCCCTATAGTGAGTCGTATTAATACTCT
AGCCTTAAGAGCTGTAATTGAACTGGGAGTGGACACCTGTGGAGAGAAAGGCAAAGTGGATGTCAGTAAG
ACCAATAGGTGCCTATCAGAAACGCAAGAGTCTTCTCTGTCTCGACAAGCCCAGTTTCTATTGGTCTCCT
TAAACCTGTCTTGTAACCTTGATACTTACCTGCCCAGTGCCTCACGACCAACTTCTGCAGCTTAAGTTCG
AGACTGTTGTGTCAGAAGCACTGACTGCGTTAGCAATTTAACTGTGATAAACTACCGCAATAAAGCTTCT
AGTGATCTGACGGTTCACTAAACCAGCTCTGCTTATATAGACCTCCCACCGTACACGCCTACCGCCCATT
TGCGTCAACGGGGCGGGGTTATTACGACATTTTGGAAAGTCCCGTTGATTTTGGTGCCAAAACAAACTCC
CATTGACGTCAATGGGGTGGAGACTTGGAAATCCCCGTGAGTCAAACCGCTATCCACGCCCATTGGTGTA
CTGCCAAAACCGCATCACCATGGTAATAGCGATGACTAATACGTAGATGTACTGCCAAGTAGGAAAGTCC
CGTAAGGTCATGTACTGGGCATAATGCCAGGCGGGCCATTTACCGTCATTGACGTCAATAGGGGGCGGAC
TTGGCATATGATACACTTGATGTACTGCCAAGTGGGCAGTTTACCGTAAATACTCCACCCATTGACGTCA
ATGGAAAGTCCCTATTGGCGTTACTATGGGAACATACGTCATTATTGACGTCAATGGGCGGGGGTCGTTG
GGCGGTCAGCCAGGCGGGCCATTTACCGTAAGTTATGTAACGCGGAACTCCATATATGGGCTATGAACTA
ATGACCCCGTAATTGATTACTATTAATAACTAGTGGCGCGCCATAATCCTAGGCTCTCGTACGAAGTCAG
CTGATAACGTCGACGTATTGCGGCCGCGGATCATAATCAGCCATACCACATTTGTAGAGGTTTTACTTGC
TTTAAAAAACCTCCCACACCTCCCCCTGAACCTGAAACATAAAATGAATGCAATTGTTGTTGTTAACTTG
TTTATTGCAGCTTATAATGGTTACAAATAAAGCAATAGCATCACAAATTTCACAAATAAAGCATTTTTTT
CACTGCCGACGTCTTAATTAACGCGTCTTGCGCAGCACCATGGCCTGAAATAACCTCTGAAAGAGGAACT
TGGTTAGGTACCTTCTGAGGCGGAAAGAACCAGCTGTGGAATGTGTGTCAGTTAGGGTGTGGAAAGTCCC
CAGGCTCCCCAGCAGGCAGAAGTATGCAAAGCATGCATCTCAATTAGTCAGCAACCAGGTGTGGAAAGTC
CCCAGGCTCCCCAGCAGGCAGAAGTATGCAAAGCACTGAGAGATCCCCTCATAATTTCCCCAAAGCGTAA
CCATGTGTGAATAAATTTTGAGCTAGTAGGGTTGCAGCCACGAGTAAGTCTTCCCTTGTTATTGTGTAGC
CAGAATGCCGCAAAACTTCCATGCCTAAGCGAACTGTTGAGAGTACGTTTCGATTTCTGACTGTGTTAGC
CTGGAAGTGCTTGTCCCAACCTTGTTTCTGAGCATGAACGCCCGCAAGCCAACATGTTAGTTGAAGCATC
AGGGCGATTAGCAGCATGATATCAAAACGCTCTGAGCTGCTCGTTCGGCTATGGCGTAGGCCTAGTCCGT
AGGCAGGACTTTTCAAGTCTCGGAAGGTTTCTTCAATCTGCATTCGCTTCGAATAGATATTAACAAGTTG
TTTGGGTGTTCGAATTTCAACAGGTAAGTTAGTTGCTAGAACCCATGGCTCCTTTGCCGACGCTGAGTAG
ATTTTAGGTGACGGGTGGTGACAATGAGTCCGTGTCGAGCGCTGATTTTTTCGGCCTTTAGAGCGAGATT
TATACAATAGAATTTGGCATGAGATTGGATTGCTTTTAGTCAGCCTCTTATAGCCTAAAGTCTTTGAGTG
ACTAGATGACATATCATGTAAGTTGCTGATAGGTTTCCAGTTTTCCGCTCCTAGGTCTGCATATTGTACT
TTTCCTCTTACTCGACTTAACCAGTACCAACCCAGCTTCTCAACGGATTTATACCATGGCACTTTAAAGC
CAGCATCACTGACAATGAGCGGTGTGGTGTTACTCGGTAGAATGCTCGCAAGGTCGGCTAGAAATTGGTC
ATGAGCTTTCTTTGAACATTGCTCTGAAAGCGGGAACGCTTTCTCATAAAGAGTAACAGAACGACCGTGT
AGTGCGACTGAAGCTCGCAATACCATAAGTCGTTTTTGCTCACGAATATCAGACCAGTCAACAAGTACAA
TGGGCATCGTATTGCCCGAACAGATAAAGCTAGCATGCCAACGGTATACAGCGAGTCGCTCTTTGTGGAG
GTGACGATTACCTAACAATCGGTCGATTCGTTTGATGTTATGTTTTGTTCTCGCTTTGGTTGGCAGGTTA
CGGCCAAGTTCGGTAAGAGTGAGAGTTTTACAGTCAAGTAATGCGTGGCAAGCCAACGTTAAGCTGTTGA
GTCGTTTTAAGTGTAATTCGGGGCAGAATTGGTAAAGAGAGTCGTGTAAAATATCGAGTTCGCACATCTT
GTTGTCTGATTATTGATTTTTCGCGAAACCATTTGATCATATGACAAGATGTGTATCCACCTTAACTTAA
TGATTTTTACCAAAATCATTAGGGGATTCATCAGTGCAAAGCATGCATCTCAATTAGTCAGCAACCATAG
TCCCGCCCCTAACTCCGCCCATCCCGCCCCTAACTCCGCCCAGTTCCGCCCATTCTCCGCCCCATGGCTG
ACTAATTTTTTTTATTTATGCAGAGGCCGAGGCCGCCTCGGCCTCTGAGCTATTCCAGAAGTAGTGAGGA
GGCTTTTTTGGAGGCCTAGGCTTTTGCAAAAAGCTCGATTCTTCTGACACTAGCGCCACCATGGCCAAGC
CTTTGTCTCAAGAAGAATCCACCCTCATTGAAAGAGCAACGGCTACAATCAACAGCATCCCCATCTCTGA
AGACTACAGCGTCGCCAGCGCAGCTCTCTCTAGCGACGGCCGCATCTTCACTGGTGTCAATGTATATCAT
TTTACTGGGGGACCTTGTGCAGAACTCGTGGTGCTGGGCACTGCTGCTGCTGCGGCAGCTGGCAACCTGA
CTTGTATCGTCGCGATCGGAAATGAGAACAGGGGCATCTTGAGCCCCTGCGGACGGTGCCGACAGGTGCT
TCTCGATCTGCATCCTGGGATCAAAGCCATAGTGA
